Addgene plasmid #129511: H2B-mAvicFP1
Purpose: Expresses H2B-mAvicFP1 in mammalian cells (human histone 2B)
Depositing lab: Nathan Shaner. Depositing organization: Scintillon Institute. Publication: Aequorea's secrets revealed: New fluorescent proteins with unique properties for bioimaging and biosensing. Lambert GG, Depernet H, Gotthard G, Schultz DT, Navizet I, Lambert T, Adams SR, Torreblanca-Zanca A, Chu M, Bindels DS, Levesque V, Nero Moffatt J, Salih A, Royant A, Shaner NC. PLoS Biol. 2020 Nov 2;18(11):e3000936. doi: 10.1371/journal.pbio.3000936. eCollection 2020 Nov. PubMed 33137097.
Backbone
  Vector backbone: pC1
  Backbone manufacturer: Clontech
  Vector type: Mammalian Expression
  Selectable markers: Neomycin (select with G418)
Growth in bacteria
  Bacterial resistance: Kanamycin, 50 μg/mL
  Growth temperature: 37°C
  Growth strain: DH5alpha
  Copy number: High Copy
Gene/Insert
  Gene/Insert name: H2B-mAvicFP1 (alt name: Histone 2B)
  Species: H. sapiens (human)
  Mutation: mAvicFP1 fused to the C terminus of human histone 2B
  Promoter: CMV
  Cloning method: Gibson Cloning
  Sequencing primers: 5′ CMV-F; 3′ SV40-R
Terms and licenses: Academic/Nonprofit Terms; Industry Terms: Not Available to Industry
How to cite: H2B-mAvicFP1 was a gift from Nathan Shaner (Addgene plasmid # 129511 ; http://n2t.net/addgene:129511 ; RRID:Addgene_129511)
