[The description below was written by a language model from this plasmid's Addgene catalogue record and pLannotate feature annotations shown in this document.]
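Description:
H2B-mAvicFP1 is a mammalian expression plasmid of about 5.1 kb built on the Clontech pC1 backbone. It produces human histone H2B (annotated as HIST1H2BJ) fused at its C terminus to mAvicFP1, a constitutively fluorescent green protein derived from Aequorea victoria that is annotated as having low acid sensitivity. The fusion, assembled by Gibson cloning, sits downstream of the human cytomegalovirus immediate early enhancer and promoter and a remnant of the multiple cloning site. The H2B coding sequence comes first, followed after a short gap, presumably a linker, by the mAvicFP1 coding sequence. Transcripts are terminated by an SV40 polyadenylation signal.

The plasmid is propagated in E. coli through a high-copy ColE1/pUC-type origin and selected with kanamycin. A single Tn5 aminoglycoside phosphotransferase gene (NeoR/KanR) does double duty. A bacterial bla-type promoter drives it in E. coli for kanamycin resistance, while the adjacent SV40 enhancer and early promoter drives it in mammalian cells for G418 selection of stable transfectants, with an HSV TK polyadenylation signal at its 3′ end. An f1 phage origin is also present, which in principle permits single-stranded DNA production. The short fragments annotated as SV40 large T antigen, ble and bGH poly(A) are most likely automated-annotation hits to backbone remnants rather than functional elements.

Because H2B is incorporated into chromatin, the fusion would be expected to label nuclei and chromosomes in green. The construct therefore suits live-cell imaging of nuclear and mitotic structures, and evaluation of how mAvicFP1 performs as a fusion tag in mammalian cells.
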