Features (pLannotate 1.2.2; 15 found; start..end, strand, type, name):
     54..357     +  enhancer       CMV enhancer: human cytomegalovirus immediate early enhancer
    358..561     +  promoter       CMV promoter: human cytomegalovirus (CMV) immediate early promoter
    584..645     +  misc_feature   MCS (fragment): multiple cloning site
    650..1027    +  CDS            H2B: human histone H2B; HIST1H2BJ
   1052..1762    +  CDS            mAvicFP1: mAvicFP1 is a basic (constitutively fluorescent) green fluorescent protein published in 2019, derived from Aequorea victoria. It has low acid sensitivity.
   1781..1864    +  CDS            large T antigen (fragment): large T antigen from SV40 (simian virus 40)
   1887..2008    +  polyA_signal   SV40 poly(A) signal: SV40 polyadenylation signal
   2042..2470    -  rep_origin     f1 ori (sequence partly withheld): f1 bacteriophage origin of replication; arrow indicates direction of (+) strand synthesis
   2497..2601    +  promoter       AmpR promoter: bla
   2603..2960    +  promoter       SV40 promoter: SV40 enhancer and early promoter
   2995..3789    +  CDS            NeoR/KanR: aminoglycoside phosphotransferase from Tn5; aph(3')-II (or nptII); confers resistance to neomycin, kanamycin, and G418 (Geneticin®)
   3810..3962    +  CDS            ble (fragment): BLE_KLEPN - Experimental evidence at protein level: Swiss-Prot protein existence level 1. Binding protein with a strong affinity to the bleomycin family of antibiotics. Binds to CL990; an antimitotic-antibiotic compound. From Klebsiella pneumoniae.
   4021..4068    +  polyA_signal   HSV TK poly(A) signal: herpes simplex virus thymidine kinase polyadenylation signal (Cole and Stacy, 1985)
   4159..4175    -  polyA_signal   bGH poly(A) signal (fragment): bovine growth hormone polyadenylation signal
   4397..4985    +  rep_origin     ori: high-copy-number ColE1/pMB1/pBR322/pUC origin of replication
>Addgene plasmid #129511 | H2B-mAvicFP1 | addgene full sequence | sequence record 271863 | Addgene NGS Result
TAATAGTAATCAATTACGGGGTCATTAGTTCATAGCCCATATATGGAGTTCCGCGTTACATAACTTACGG
TAAATGGCCCGCCTGGCTGACCGCCCAACGACCCCCGCCCATTGACGTCAATAATGACGTATGTTCCCAT
AGTAACGCCAATAGGGACTTTCCATTGACGTCAATGGGTGGAGTATTTACGGTAAACTGCCCACTTGGCA
GTACATCAAGTGTATCATATGCCAAGTACGCCCCCTATTGACGTCAATGACGGTAAATGGCCCGCCTGGC
ATTATGCCCAGTACATGACCTTATGGGACTTTCCTACTTGGCAGTACATCTACGTATTAGTCATCGCTAT
TACCATGGTGATGCGGTTTTGGCAGTACATCAATGGGCGTGGATAGCGGTTTGACTCACGGGGATTTCCA
AGTCTCCACCCCATTGACGTCAATGGGAGTTTGTTTTGGCACCAAAATCAACGGGACTTTCCAAAATGTC
GTAACAACTCCGCCCCATTGACGCAAATGGGCGGTAGGCGTGTACGGTGGGAGGTCTATATAAGCAGAGC
TGGTTTAGTGAACCGTCAGATCCGCTAGCGCTACCGGACTCAGATCTCGAGCTCAAGCTTCGAATTCTGC
AGTCGACGGTACCGCCACCATGCCAGAGCCAGCGAAGTCTGCTCCCGCCCCGAAAAAGGGCTCCAAGAAG
GCGGTGACTAAGGCGCAGAAGAAAGGCGGCAAGAAGCGCAAGCGCAGCCGCAAGGAGAGCTATTCCATCT
ATGTGTACAAGGTTCTGAAGCAGGTCCACCCTGACACCGGCATTTCGTCCAAGGCCATGGGCATCATGAA
TTCGTTTGTGAACGACATTTTCGAGCGCATCGCAGGTGAGGCTTCCCGCCTGGCGCATTACAACAAGCGC
TCGACCATCACCTCCAGGGAGATCCAGACGGCCGTGCGCCTGCTGCTGCCTGGGGAGTTGGCCAAGCACG
CCGTGTCCGAGGGTACTAAGGCCATCACCAAGTACACCAGCGCTAAGGATCCACCGGTCGCCACCATGGT
GAGCAAGGGCGAGGAGCTGTTCAACGGTATCGTTCCTATCCTGATCGAACTGAACGGTGACGTTCATGGT
CATAAGTTCTCTGTTCGTGGTGAAGGTGAAGGTGACGCTGGTTCTGGTAAGATCGAAATCAAGTTCGTTT
GCACCACCGGTACCCTGCCTGTTCCTTGGCCTACCCTGGTTACCACCTTATGCTACGGTGTTCAGTGCTT
CACCCGTTACCCTGAACATATGAAGCAGCATGACTTCTACAAGTCTGCTATGCCTGACGGTTACATCCAG
AAGCGTACCATCTCTTTCCAGGACGACGGTCATTACAAGACCCGTGCTGAAGTTAAGTTCGAAGGTGACA
CCCTGGTTAACCGTATCGAACTGAAGGGTATCGACTTCAAGGAAGACGGTAACATCCTGGGTAACAAGAT
GGAATACAACTACAACTCTCATTCTGTTTACGTTCTGTCTGACAAGGCTAACAACGGTATCAAGGTTAAC
TTCAAGATCCGTCATAACCTGAAGGGTGAAGGTATCCAGCTGGCTGACCATGACCAGCAGAACATCCCTA
TCGGTGACGGTCCTGTTCTGCTGCCTGACTACCATTACCTGTCTACCCAGACCAAGATCACCAAGGACCC
TAACGAAAAGCGTGACCATATGAACCTGGTTGAATTCGTTACCGCTTGCGGTATCACCCATGGTATGGAC
GAGCTGTACAAGTAAGCGGCCGCGACTCTAGATCATAATCAGCCATACCACATTTGTAGAGGTTTTACTT
GCTTTAAAAAACCTCCCACACCTCCCCCTGAACCTGAAACATAAAATGAATGCAATTGTTGTTGTTAACT
TGTTTATTGCAGCTTATAATGGTTACAAATAAAGCAATAGCATCACAAATTTCACAAATAAAGCATTTTT
TTCACTGCATTCTAGTTGTGGTTTGTCCAAACTCATCAATGTATCTTAAGGCGTAAATTGTAAGCGTTAA
TATTTTGTTAAAATTCGCGTTAAATTTTTGTTAAATCAGCTCATTTTTTAACCAATAGGCCGAAATCGGC
AAAATCCCTTATAAATCAAAAGAATAGACCGAGATAGGGT
[37 nt withheld, positions 2141-2177]
AAAGAACGTGGACTCCAACGTCAAAGG
[49 nt withheld, positions 2205-2253]
T
[91 nt withheld, positions 2255-2345]
G
[124 nt withheld, positions 2347-2470]
CAGGTGGCACTTTTCGGGGAAATGTGCGCGGAACCCCTATTTGTTTATTTTTCTAAATACATTCAAATAT
GTATCCGCTCATGAGACAATAACCCTGATAAATGCTTCAATAATATTGAAAAAGGAAGAGTCCTGAGGCG
GAAAGAACCAGCTGTGGAATGTGTGTCAGTTAGGGTGTGGAAAGTCCCCAGGCTCCCCAGCAGGCAGAAG
TATGCAAAGCATGCATCTCAATTAGTCAGCAACCAGGTGTGGAAAGTCCCCAGGCTCCCCAGCAGGCAGA
AGTATGCAAAGCATGCATCTCAATTAGTCAGCAACCATAGTCCCGCCCCTAACTCCGCCCATCCCGCCCC
TAACTCCGCCCAGTTCCGCCCATTCTCCGCCCCATGGCTGACTAATTTTTTTTATTTATGCAGAGGCCGA
GGCCGCCTCGGCCTCTGAGCTATTCCAGAAGTAGTGAGGAGGCTTTTTTGGAGGCCTAGGCTTTTGCAAA
GATCGATCAAGAGACAGGATGAGGATCGTTTCGCATGATTGAACAAGATGGATTGCACGCAGGTTCTCCG
GCCGCTTGGGTGGAGAGGCTATTCGGCTATGACTGGGCACAACAGACAATCGGCTGCTCTGATGCCGCCG
TGTTCCGGCTGTCAGCGCAGGGGCGCCCGGTTCTTTTTGTCAAGACCGACCTGTCCGGTGCCCTGAATGA
ACTGCAAGACGAGGCAGCGCGGCTATCGTGGCTGGCCACGACGGGCGTTCCTTGCGCAGCTGTGCTCGAC
GTTGTCACTGAAGCGGGAAGGGACTGGCTGCTATTGGGCGAAGTGCCGGGGCAGGATCTCCTGTCATCTC
ACCTTGCTCCTGCCGAGAAAGTATCCATCATGGCTGATGCAATGCGGCGGCTGCATACGCTTGATCCGGC
TACCTGCCCATTCGACCACCAAGCGAAACATCGCATCGAGCGAGCACGTACTCGGATGGAAGCCGGTCTT
GTCGATCAGGATGATCTGGACGAAGAGCATCAGGGGCTCGCGCCAGCCGAACTGTTCGCCAGGCTCAAGG
CGAGCATGCCCGACGGCGAGGATCTCGTCGTGACCCATGGCGATGCCTGCTTGCCGAATATCATGGTGGA
AAATGGCCGCTTTTCTGGATTCATCGACTGTGGCCGGCTGGGTGTGGCGGACCGCTATCAGGACATAGCG
TTGGCTACCCGTGATATTGCTGAAGAGCTTGGCGGCGAATGGGCTGACCGCTTCCTCGTGCTTTACGGTA
TCGCCGCTCCCGATTCGCAGCGCATCGCCTTCTATCGCCTTCTTGACGAGTTCTTCTGAGCGGGACTCTG
GGGTTCGAAATGACCGACCAAGCGACGCCCAACCTGCCATCACGAGATTTCGATTCCACCGCCGCCTTCT
ATGAAAGGTTGGGCTTCGGAATCGTTTTCCGGGACGCCGGCTGGATGATCCTCCAGCGCGGGGATCTCAT
GCTGGAGTTCTTCGCCCACCCTAGGGGGAGGCTAACTGAAACACGGAAGGAGACAATACCGGAAGGAACC
CGCGCTATGACGGCAATAAAAAGACAGAATAAAACGCACGGTGTTGGGTCGTTTGTTCATAAACGCGGGG
TTCGGTCCCAGGGCTGGCACTCTGTCGATACCCCACCGAGACCCCATTGGGGCCAATACGCCCGCGTTTC
TTCCTTTTCCCCACCCCACCCCCCAAGTTCGGGTGAAGGCCCAGGGCTCGCAGCCAACGTCGGGGCGGCA
GGCCCTGCCATAGCCTCAGGTTACTCATATATACTTTAGATTGATTTAAAACTTCATTTTTAATTTAAAA
GGATCTAGGTGAAGATCCTTTTTGATAATCTCATGACCAAAATCCCTTAACGTGAGTTTTCGTTCCACTG
AGCGTCAGACCCCGTAGAAAAGATCAAAGGATCTTCTTGAGATCCTTTTTTTCTGCGCGTAATCTGCTGC
TTGCAAACAAAAAAACCACCGCTACCAGCGGTGGTTTGTTTGCCGGATCAAGAGCTACCAACTCTTTTTC
CGAAGGTAACTGGCTTCAGCAGAGCGCAGATACCAAATACTGTTCTTCTAGTGTAGCCGTAGTTAGGCCA
CCACTTCAAGAACTCTGTAGCACCGCCTACATACCTCGCTCTGCTAATCCTGTTACCAGTGGCTGCTGCC
AGTGGCGATAAGTCGTGTCTTACCGGGTTGGACTCAAGACGATAGTTACCGGATAAGGCGCAGCGGTCGG
GCTGAACGGGGGGGTCGTGCACACAGCCCAGCTTGGAGCGAACGACCTACACCGAACTGAGATACCTACA
GCGTGAGCTATGAGAAAGCGCCACGCTTCCCGAAGGGAGAAAGGCGGACAGGTATCCGGTAAGCGGCAGG
GTCGGAACAGGAGAGCGCACGAGGGAGCTTCCAGGGGGAAACGCCTGGTATCTTTATAGTCCTGTCGGGT
TTCGCCACCTCTGACTTGAGCGTCGATTTTTGTGATGCTCGTCAGGGGGGCGGAGCCTATGGAAAAACGC
CAGCAACGCGGCCTTTTTACGGTTCCTGGCCTTTTGCTGGCCTTTTGCTCACATGTTCTTTCCTGCGTTA
TCCCCTGATTCTGTGGATAACCGTATTACCGCCATGCATTAGTTAT
