>Addgene plasmid #129511 | H2B-mAvicFP1 | depositor partial sequence | sequence record 251047 | insert
AGCAGAGCTGGTTTAGTGAACCGTCAGATCCGCTAGCGCTACCGGACTCAGATCTCGAGCTCAAGCTTCG
AATTCTGCAGTCGACGGTACCGCCACCATGCCAGAGCCAGCGAAGTCTGCTCCCGCCCCGAAAAAGGGCT
CCAAGAAGGCGGTGACTAAGGCGCAGAAGAAAGGCGGCAAGAAGCGCAAGCGCAGCCGCAAGGAGAGCTA
TTCCATCTATGTGTACAAGGTTCTGAAGCAGGTCCACCCTGACACCGGCATTTCGTCCAAGGCCATGGGC
ATCATGAATTCGTTTGTGAACGACATTTTCGAGCGCATCGCAGGTGAGGCTTCCCGCCTGGCGCATTACA
ACAAGCGCTCGACCATCACCTCCAGGGAGATCCAGACGGCCGTGCGCCTGCTGCTGCCTGGGGAGTTGGC
CAAGCACGCCGTGTCCGAGGGTACTAAGGCCATCACCAAGTACACCAGCGCTAAGGATCCACCGGTCGCC
ACCATGGTGAGCAAGGGCGAGGAGCTGTTCAACGGTATCGTTCCTATCCTGATCGAACTGAACGGTGACG
TTCATGGTCATAAGTTCTCTGTTCGTGGTGAAGGTGAAGGTGACGCTGGTTCTGGTAAGATCGAAATCAA
GTTCGTTTGCACCACCGGTACCCTGCCTGTTCCTTGGCCTACCCTGGTTACCACCTTATGCTACGGTGTT
CAGTGCTTCACCCGTTACCCTGAACATATGAAGCAGCATGACTTCTACAAGTCTGCTATGCCTGACGGTT
ACATCCAGAAGCGTACCATCTCTTTCCAGGACGACGGTCATTACAAGACCCGTGCTGAAGTTAAGTTCGA
AGGTGACACCCTGGTTAACCGTATCGAACTGAAGGGTATCGACTTCAAGGAAGACGGTAACATCCTGGGT
AACAAGATGGAATACAACTACAACTCTCATTCTGTTTACGTTCTGTCTGACAAGGCTAACAACGGTATCA
AGGTTAACTTCAAGATCCGTCATAACCTGAAGGGTGAAGGTATCCAGCTGGCTGACCATGACCAGCAGAA
CATCCCTATCGGTGACGGTCCTGTTCTGCTGCCTGACTACCATTACCTGTCTACCCAGACCAAGATCACC
AAGGACCCTAACGAAAAGCGTGACCATATGAACCTGGTTGAATTCGTTACCGCTTGCGGTATCACCCATG
GCATGGACGAGCTGTACAAGTAAGCGGCCGCGACTCTAGATCATAATCAGCCATACCACATTTGTAGAGG
TTTTACTTGCTTTAAAAAACCTCCCACACCTCCCCCTGAACCTGAAACATAAAATGAATGCAATTGTTGT
TGTTAACTGTTTATGC
